Addgene plasmid #70717: AAV-mOXT-hM3Dq-mCherry-WPRE
Purpose: Expresses DREADDs Gq receptor under oxytocin promoter control
Depositing lab: Daniel Geschwind. Depositing organization: University of California, Los Angeles (UCLA). Publication: Exogenous and evoked oxytocin restores social behavior in the Cntnap2 mouse model of autism. Penagarikano O, Lazaro MT, Lu XH, Gordon A, Dong H, Lam HA, Peles E, Maidment NT, Murphy NP, Yang XW, Golshani P, Geschwind DH. Sci Transl Med. 2015 Jan 21;7(271):271ra8. doi: 10.1126/scitranslmed.3010257. PubMed 25609168.
Backbone
  Vector backbone: pAAV
  Backbone size w/o insert (bp): 5142
  Total vector size (bp): 7600
  Vector type: AAV
Growth in bacteria
  Bacterial resistance: Ampicillin, 100 μg/mL
  Growth temperature: 30°C
  Growth strain: NEB Stable
  Copy number: Low Copy
Gene/Insert
  Gene/Insert name: hM3Dq-mCherry (alt name: DREADDs-mCherry)
  Species: H. sapiens (human), Synthetic
  Promoter: mouse oxytocin
  Tag / fusion protein: mCherry (C terminal on insert)
  Cloning method: Unknown
  Sequencing primers: 5′ GTTATGCTAGCGCCACCATG; 3′ TTACTTGTACAGCTCGTCCATG
Resource information
  A portion of this plasmid was derived from a plasmid made by: This plasmid is derived as a modification from Addgene Plasmid #44361 - pAAV-hSyn-DIO-hM3D(Gq)-mCherry.
Terms and licenses: Academic/Nonprofit Terms; Industry Terms: Not Available to Industry
How to cite: AAV-mOXT-hM3Dq-mCherry-WPRE was a gift from Daniel Geschwind (Addgene plasmid # 70717 ; http://n2t.net/addgene:70717 ; RRID:Addgene_70717)
