[The description below was written by a language model from this plasmid's Addgene catalogue record and pLannotate feature annotations shown in this document.]
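Description:
AAV-mOXT-hM3Dq-mCherry-WPRE is an adeno-associated virus transfer plasmid of about 7.6 kb, built on a pAAV backbone, that places the excitatory chemogenetic receptor hM3Dq under control of a mouse oxytocin promoter. The expression cassette lies between two AAV2 inverted terminal repeats, which are the cis elements needed for replication and packaging of the intervening DNA into recombinant AAV particles. In bacteria the plasmid is maintained through a ColE1/pUC-type origin and selected with ampicillin via the bla gene. An M13 phage origin and small pBR322-derived fragments (bom, rop) are also annotated in the backbone. The catalogue lists it as low copy.

The payload is a human CHRM3 (M3 muscarinic receptor) coding sequence in its engineered DREADD Gq form, fused at its C terminus to mCherry so that expressing cells can be identified by red fluorescence. The feature table does not annotate the promoter. The unannotated stretch of roughly 1 kb between the left ITR and the coding sequence is presumably where the mouse oxytocin promoter named in the catalogue sits. Downstream, a WPRE enhances transcript stability and expression, and a human growth hormone polyadenylation signal terminates the message.

The plasmid was derived from a Cre-dependent hSyn-DIO-hM3D(Gq)-mCherry vector. Here a single lox2272 site and a single loxP site remain flanking the fusion, which is annotated in the forward orientation. This suggests the lox sites are remnants rather than a functional inverted switch, and that expression is set by the promoter alone. The stated purpose is to express the Gq DREADD under oxytocin promoter control, allowing ligand-evoked activation of oxytocin-expressing neurons, as in the associated study of social behaviour in a mouse autism model.
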