Features (pLannotate 1.2.2; 16 found; start..end, strand, type, name):
      1..141     -  repeat_region  AAV2 ITR: inverted terminal repeat of adeno-associated virus serotype 2 inverted
   1114..1147    +  protein_bind   lox2272: Cre-mediated recombination occurs in the 8-bp core sequence (GGATACTT). lox2272 sites are compatible with each other, but incompatible with loxP or loxN sites (Lee and Saito, 1988). Cre recombinase
   1160..2929    +  CDS            CHRM3: ACM3_HUMAN - Experimental evidence at protein level: Swiss-Prot protein existence level 1. The muscarinic acetylcholine receptor mediates various cellular responses, including inhibition of adenylate cyclase, breakdown of phosphoinositides and modulation of potassium channels through the action of G proteins. Primary transducing effect is Pi turnover. From Homo sapiens (Human).
   2951..3658    +  CDS            mCherry: mCherry is a basic (constitutively fluorescent) red fluorescent protein published in 2004, derived from Discosoma sp.. It is reported to be a very rapidly-maturing monomer with low acid sensitivity.
   3670..3703    -  protein_bind   loxP: Cre-mediated recombination occurs in the 8-bp core sequence (GCATACAT). Cre recombinase
   3704..3728    +  misc_feature   MCS (fragment): pBluescript multiple cloning site
   3728..4316    +  misc_feature   WPRE: woodchuck hepatitis virus posttranscriptional regulatory element
   4348..4824    +  polyA_signal   hGH poly(A) signal: human growth hormone polyadenylation signal
   4864..5004    +  repeat_region  AAV2 ITR: inverted terminal repeat of adeno-associated virus serotype 2 inverted
   5009..5060    -  misc_feature   bom (fragment): basis of mobility region from pBR322
   5079..5459    +  rep_origin     M13 ori (sequence partly withheld): M13 bacteriophage origin of replication; arrow indicates direction of (+) strand synthesis
   5535..5584    -  misc_feature   bom (fragment): basis of mobility region from pBR322
   5686..5721    -  CDS            rop (fragment): Rop protein, which maintains plasmids at low copy number; rop
   5816..5920    +  promoter       AmpR promoter: bla
   5921..6781    +  CDS            AmpR: β-lactamase; bla; confers resistance to ampicillin, carbenicillin, and related antibiotics
   6952..7540    +  rep_origin     ori: high-copy-number ColE1/pMB1/pBR322/pUC origin of replication
>Addgene plasmid #70717 | AAV-mOXT-hM3Dq-mCherry-WPRE | depositor full sequence | sequence record 135428 | AAV-mOXT-hM3Dq-mCherry-WPRE sequence 7601 bps
CCTGCAGGCAGCTGCGCGCTCGCTCGCTCACTGAGGCCGCCCGGGCAAAGCCCGGGCGTCGGGCGACCTT
TGGTCGCCCGGCCTCAGTGAGCGAGCGAGCGCGCAGAGAGGGAGTGGCCAACTCCATCACTAGGGGTTCC
TGCGGCCGCACGCGTCGTCGCTCACACACTAGGCAAGTACTCTGCTACTGGGCTGCATGTAACACCCTTC
CCATGCAGACCTATGCAGACCTGCAGCCCAAACCTGAAATGTACCCAGAGCTGCCCAATTGATTGCACCA
AAATGGGCCAACCATTATATGTGGCCACCTGAGAAGGGTATGACCTTGGCACAAATGGCTTGCTGTAGCT
GAGGCCACCTGTTGGCCACACTCCAGCAGCTGATGGCCACTGTTTTCTCAAACAGGAGTCTAGGCACCTA
GTGTGGTAGTGGATAACTAAACTCAGCATTTGGGAGACAGAAGCAGATGGAGCGCTGTGAGTTCAAGGCC
AGCCTGGTCTACACAGCAGGTTCTAATACAGAGTTTTAAATACTAGTGTAATTTTCCTTTTGCTGTAATT
TTTCTTTCTTTTTATTTTAATTTGGTCTGTTAACTGTGTTTTGGTTTTGATCTCTACTGAGACTTTGTTT
TACGGGCTAGTTAGAAGAGCTGAGGTGCATTCAGAGATTGAACAAGACGCCATCTTTTTCCCCATCTAAG
TTTCAGGTCCATGTAAGGGCTCCCTCACTCACTTGCCCTATCCTGCCTTATTCTGAGATATTGGATATCT
GTGAAAAACAGCTCCTGGCTAGGGCGCACCTCCAACCCCTCCCAAGTCTCTCTAGCCTCTTGTAGCCTAG
GCCACCCCTTCCAGGCTGCTTCTCTTTTGAGTTCCAGGTCATTAGCAGAGACGATGACCTTGACCCTAGC
CCAGACCCTGCAAATGAAGGGCCTGCCTCTAAACAGCGTGGAACAATTTGACCCAAGAGACCTTCTGTGA
CCAGTCATGCTGTCACCCTCTTTAGACAGTGCTCCACCATGGCAGTGCCCAGACATAAAAAGGTCGGTCT
GGGCCGGAGAAACCATCACCTACAGCGGATCTCAGACTGAGCACCATCGCCGTCGACTCCGGAATAACTT
CGTATAGGATACTTTATACGAAGTTATGCTAGCGCCACCATGACCTTGCACAATAACAGTACAACCTCGC
CTTTGTTTCCAAACATCAGCTCCTCCTGGATACACAGCCCCTCCGATGCAGGGCTGCCCCCGGGAACCGT
CACTCATTTCGGCAGCTACAATGTTTCTCGAGCAGCTGGCAATTTCTCCTCTCCAGACGGTACCACCGAT
GACCCTCTGGGAGGTCATACCGTCTGGCAAGTGGTCTTCATCGCTTTCTTAACGGGCATCCTGGCCTTGG
TGACCATCATCGGCAACATCCTGGTAATTGTGTCATTTAAGGTCAACAAGCAGCTGAAGACGGTCAACAA
CTACTTCCTCTTAAGCCTGGCCTGTGCCGATCTGATTATCGGGGTCATTTCAATGAATCTGTTTACGACC
TACATCATCATGAATCGATGGGCCTTAGGGAACTTGGCCTGTGACCTCTGGCTTGCCATTGACTGCGTAG
CCAGCAATGCCTCTGTTATGAATCTTCTGGTCATCAGCTTTGACAGATACTTTTCCATCACGAGGCCGCT
CACGTACCGAGCCAAACGAACAACAAAGAGAGCCGGTGTGATGATCGGTCTGGCTTGGGTCATCTCCTTT
GTCCTTTGGGCTCCTGCCATCTTGTTCTGGCAATACTTTGTTGGAAAGAGAACTGTGCCTCCGGGAGAGT
GCTTCATTCAGTTCCTCAGTGAGCCCACCATTACTTTTGGCACAGCCATCGCTGGTTTTTATATGCCTGT
CACCATTATGACTATTTTATACTGGAGGATCTATAAGGAAACTGAAAAGCGTACCAAAGAGCTTGCTGGC
CTGCAAGCCTCTGGGACAGAGGCAGAGACAGAAAACTTTGTCCACCCCACGGGCAGTTCTCGAAGCTGCA
GCAGTTACGAACTTCAACAGCAAAGCATGAAACGCTCCAACAGGAGGAAGTATGGCCGCTGCCACTTCTG
GTTCACAACCAAGAGCTGGAAACCCAGCTCCGAGCAGATGGACCAAGACCACAGCAGCAGTGACAGTTGG
AACAACAATGATGCTGCTGCCTCCCTGGAGAACTCCGCCTCCTCCGACGAGGAGGACATTGGCTCCGAGA
CGAGAGCCATCTACTCCATCGTGCTCAAGCTTCCGGGTCACAGCACCATCCTCAACTCCACCAAGTTACC
CTCATCGGACAACCTGCAGGTGCCTGAGGAGGAGCTGGGGATGGTGGACTTGGAGAGGAAAGCCGACAAG
CTGCAGGCCCAGAAGAGCGTGGACGATGGAGGCAGTTTTCCAAAAAGCTTCTCCAAGCTTCCCATCCAGC
TAGAGTCAGCCGTGGACACAGCTAAGACTTCTGACGTCAACTCCTCAGTGGGTAAGAGCACGGCCACTCT
ACCTCTGTCCTTCAAGGAAGCCACTCTGGCCAAGAGGTTTGCTCTGAAGACCAGAAGTCAGATCACTAAG
CGGAAAAGGATGTCCCTGGTCAAGGAGAAGAAAGCGGCCCAGACCCTCAGTGCGATCTTGCTTGCCTTCA
TCATCACTTGGACCCCATACAACATCATGGTTCTGGTGAACACCTTTTGTGACAGCTGCATACCCAAAAC
CTTTTGGAATCTGGGCTACTGGCTGTGCTACATCAACAGCACCGTGAACCCCGTGTGCTATGCTCTGTGC
AACAAAACATTCAGAACCACTTTCAAGATGCTGCTGCTGTGCCAGTGTGACAAAAAAAAGAGGCGCAAGC
AGCAGTACCAGCAGAGACAGTCGGTCATTTTTCACAAGCGCGCACCCGAGCAGGCCTTGAAGGATCCCCC
GGTCGCCACCATGGTGAGCAAGGGCGAGGAGGATAACATGGCCATCATCAAGGAGTTCATGCGCTTCAAG
GTGCACATGGAGGGCTCCGTGAACGGCCACGAGTTCGAGATCGAGGGCGAGGGCGAGGGCCGCCCCTACG
AGGGCACCCAGACCGCCAAGCTGAAGGTGACCAAGGGTGGCCCCCTGCCCTTCGCCTGGGACATCCTGTC
CCCTCAGTTCATGTACGGCTCCAAGGCCTACGTGAAGCACCCCGCCGACATCCCCGACTACTTGAAGCTG
TCCTTCCCCGAGGGCTTCAAGTGGGAGCGCGTGATGAACTTCGAGGACGGCGGCGTGGTGACCGTGACCC
AGGACTCCTCCCTGCAGGACGGCGAGTTCATCTACAAGGTGAAGCTGCGCGGCACCAACTTCCCCTCCGA
CGGCCCCGTAATGCAGAAGAAGACCATGGGCTGGGAGGCCTCCTCCGAGCGGATGTACCCCGAGGACGGC
GCCCTGAAGGGCGAGATCAAGCAGAGGCTGAAGCTGAAGGACGGCGGCCACTACGACGCTGAGGTCAAGA
CCACCTACAAGGCCAAGAAGCCCGTGCAGCTGCCCGGCGCCTACAACGTCAACATCAAGTTGGACATCAC
CTCCCACAACGAGGACTACACCATCGTGGAACAGTACGAACGCGCCGAGGGCCGCCACTCCACCGGCGGC
ATGGACGAGCTGTACAAGTAAGGCGCGCCATAACTTCGTATAATGTATGCTATACGAAGTTATGAATTCG
ATATCAAGCTTATCGATAATCAACCTCTGGATTACAAAATTTGTGAAAGATTGACTGGTATTCTTAACTA
TGTTGCTCCTTTTACGCTATGTGGATACGCTGCTTTAATGCCTTTGTATCATGCTATTGCTTCCCGTATG
GCTTTCATTTTCTCCTCCTTGTATAAATCCTGGTTGCTGTCTCTTTATGAGGAGTTGTGGCCCGTTGTCA
GGCAACGTGGCGTGGTGTGCACTGTGTTTGCTGACGCAACCCCCACTGGTTGGGGCATTGCCACCACCTG
TCAGCTCCTTTCCGGGACTTTCGCTTTCCCCCTCCCTATTGCCACGGCGGAACTCATCGCCGCCTGCCTT
GCCCGCTGCTGGACAGGGGCTCGGCTGTTGGGCACTGACAATTCCGTGGTGTTGTCGGGGAAATCATCGT
CCTTTCCTTGGCTGCTCGCCTATGTTGCCACCTGGATTCTGCGCGGGACGTCCTTCTGCTACGTCCCTTC
GGCCCTCAATCCAGCGGACCTTCCTTCCCGCGGCCTGCTGCCGGCTCTGCGGCCTCTTCCGCGTCTTCGC
CTTCGCCCTCAGACGAGTCGGATCTCCCTTTGGGCCGCCTCCCCGCATCGATACCGAGCGCTGCTCGAGA
GATCTACGGGTGGCATCCCTGTGACCCCTCCCCAGTGCCTCTCCTGGCCCTGGAAGTTGCCACTCCAGTG
CCCACCAGCCTTGTCCTAATAAAATTAAGTTGCATCATTTTGTCTGACTAGGTGTCCTTCTATAATATTA
TGGGGTGGAGGGGGGTGGTATGGAGCAAGGGGCAAGTTGGGAAGACAACCTGTAGGGCCTGCGGGGTCTA
TTGGGAACCAAGCTGGAGTGCAGTGGCACAATCTTGGCTCACTGCAATCTCCGCCTCCTGGGTTCAAGCG
ATTCTCCTGCCTCAGCCTCCCGAGTTGTTGGGATTCCAGGCATGCATGACCAGGCTCAGCTAATTTTTGT
TTTTTTGGTAGAGACGGGGTTTCACCATATTGGCCAGGCTGGTCTCCAACTCCTAATCTCAGGTGATCTA
CCCACCTTGGCCTCCCAAATTGCTGGGATTACAGGCGTGAACCACTGCTCCCTTCCCTGTCCTTCTGATT
TTGTAGGTAACCACGTGCGGACCGAGCGGCCGCAGGAACCCCTAGTGATGGAGTTGGCCACTCCCTCTCT
GCGCGCTCGCTCGCTCACTGAGGCCGGGCGACCAAAGGTCGCCCGACGCCCGGGCTTTGCCCGGGCGGCC
TCAGTGAGCGAGCGAGCGCGCAGCTGCCTGCAGGGGCGCCTGATGCGGTATTTTCTCCTTACGCATCTGT
GCGGTATTTCACACCGCATA
[142 nt withheld, positions 5061-5202]
C
[141 nt withheld, positions 5204-5344]
CCTTTGACGTTGGAGTCCACGTTCTTT
[37 nt withheld, positions 5372-5408]
ACCCTATCTCGGGCTATTCTTTTGATTTATAAGGGATTTTGCCGATTTCGGCCTATTGGTTAAAAAATGA
GCTGATTTAACAAAAATTTAACGCGAATTTTAACAAAATATTAACGTTTACAATTTTATGGTGCACTCTC
AGTACAATCTGCTCTGATGCCGCATAGTTAAGCCAGCCCCGACACCCGCCAACACCCGCTGACGCGCCCT
GACGGGCTTGTCTGCTCCCGGCATCCGCTTACAGACAAGCTGTGACCGTCTCCGGGAGCTGCATGTGTCA
GAGGTTTTCACCGTCATCACCGAAACGCGCGAGACGAAAGGGCCTCGTGATACGCCTATTTTTATAGGTT
AATGTCATGATAATAATGGTTTCTTAGACGTCAGGTGGCACTTTTCGGGGAAATGTGCGCGGAACCCCTA
TTTGTTTATTTTTCTAAATACATTCAAATATGTATCCGCTCATGAGACAATAACCCTGATAAATGCTTCA
ATAATATTGAAAAAGGAAGAGTATGAGTATTCAACATTTCCGTGTCGCCCTTATTCCCTTTTTTGCGGCA
TTTTGCCTTCCTGTTTTTGCTCACCCAGAAACGCTGGTGAAAGTAAAAGATGCTGAAGATCAGTTGGGTG
CACGAGTGGGTTACATCGAACTGGATCTCAACAGCGGTAAGATCCTTGAGAGTTTTCGCCCCGAAGAACG
TTTTCCAATGATGAGCACTTTTAAAGTTCTGCTATGTGGCGCGGTATTATCCCGTATTGACGCCGGGCAA
GAGCAACTCGGTCGCCGCATACACTATTCTCAGAATGACTTGGTTGAGTACTCACCAGTCACAGAAAAGC
ATCTTACGGATGGCATGACAGTAAGAGAATTATGCAGTGCTGCCATAACCATGAGTGATAACACTGCGGC
CAACTTACTTCTGACAACGATCGGAGGACCGAAGGAGCTAACCGCTTTTTTGCACAACATGGGGGATCAT
GTAACTCGCCTTGATCGTTGGGAACCGGAGCTGAATGAAGCCATACCAAACGACGAGCGTGACACCACGA
TGCCTGTAGCAATGGCAACAACGTTGCGCAAACTATTAACTGGCGAACTACTTACTCTAGCTTCCCGGCA
ACAATTAATAGACTGGATGGAGGCGGATAAAGTTGCAGGACCACTTCTGCGCTCGGCCCTTCCGGCTGGC
TGGTTTATTGCTGATAAATCTGGAGCCGGTGAGCGTGGGTCTCGCGGTATCATTGCAGCACTGGGGCCAG
ATGGTAAGCCCTCCCGTATCGTAGTTATCTACACGACGGGGAGTCAGGCAACTATGGATGAACGAAATAG
ACAGATCGCTGAGATAGGTGCCTCACTGATTAAGCATTGGTAACTGTCAGACCAAGTTTACTCATATATA
CTTTAGATTGATTTAAAACTTCATTTTTAATTTAAAAGGATCTAGGTGAAGATCCTTTTTGATAATCTCA
TGACCAAAATCCCTTAACGTGAGTTTTCGTTCCACTGAGCGTCAGACCCCGTAGAAAAGATCAAAGGATC
TTCTTGAGATCCTTTTTTTCTGCGCGTAATCTGCTGCTTGCAAACAAAAAAACCACCGCTACCAGCGGTG
GTTTGTTTGCCGGATCAAGAGCTACCAACTCTTTTTCCGAAGGTAACTGGCTTCAGCAGAGCGCAGATAC
CAAATACTGTCCTTCTAGTGTAGCCGTAGTTAGGCCACCACTTCAAGAACTCTGTAGCACCGCCTACATA
CCTCGCTCTGCTAATCCTGTTACCAGTGGCTGCTGCCAGTGGCGATAAGTCGTGTCTTACCGGGTTGGAC
TCAAGACGATAGTTACCGGATAAGGCGCAGCGGTCGGGCTGAACGGGGGGTTCGTGCACACAGCCCAGCT
TGGAGCGAACGACCTACACCGAACTGAGATACCTACAGCGTGAGCTATGAGAAAGCGCCACGCTTCCCGA
AGGGAGAAAGGCGGACAGGTATCCGGTAAGCGGCAGGGTCGGAACAGGAGAGCGCACGAGGGAGCTTCCA
GGGGGAAACGCCTGGTATCTTTATAGTCCTGTCGGGTTTCGCCACCTCTGACTTGAGCGTCGATTTTTGT
GATGCTCGTCAGGGGGGCGGAGCCTATGGAAAAACGCCAGCAACGCGGCCTTTTTACGGTTCCTGGCCTT
TTGCTGGCCTTTTGCTCACATGT
