>Addgene plasmid #70717 | AAV-mOXT-hM3Dq-mCherry-WPRE | addgene partial sequence | sequence record 135425 | Mombaerts-mRFPup 5'-GTGGCCGTTCACGGAGCCCTCCATG-3'
TGATGATGGCCATGTTATCCTCCTCGCCCTTGCTCACCATGGTGGCGACCGGGGGATCCTTCAAGGCCTG
CTCGGGTGCGCGCTTGTGAAAAATGACCGACTGTCTCTGCTGGTACTGCTGCTTGCGCCTCTTTTTTTTG
TCACACTGGCACAGCAGCAGCATCTTGAAAGTGGTTCTGAATGTTTTGTTGCACAGAGCATAGCACACGG
GGTTCACGGTGCTGTTGATGTAGCACAGCCAGTAGCCCAGATTCCAAAAGGTTTTGGGTATGCAGCTGTC
ACAAAAGGTGTTCACCAGAACCATGATGTTGTATGGGGTCCAAGTGATGATGAAGGCAAGCAAGATCGCA
CTGAGGGTCTGGGCCGCTTTCTTCTCCTTGACCAGGGACATCCTTTTCCGCTTAGTGATCTGACTTCTGG
TCTTCAGAGCAAACCTCTTGGCCAGAGTGGCTTCCTTGAAGGACAGAGGTAGAGTGGCCGTGCTCTTACC
CACTGAGGAGTTGACGTCAGAAGTCTTAGCTGTGTCCACGGCTGACTCTAGCTGGATGGGAAGCTTGGAG
AAGCTTTTTGGAAAACTGCCTCCATCGTCCACGCTCTTCTGGGCCTGCAGCTTGTCGGCTTTCCTCTCCA
AGTCCACCATCCCCAGCTCCTCCTCAGGCACCTGCAGGTTGTCCGATGAGGGTAACTTGGTGGAGTTGAG
GATGGTGCTGTGACCCGGAAGCTTGAGCACGATGGAGTAGATGGCTCTCGTCTCGGAGCCAATGTCCTCC
TCGTCGGAGGAGGCGGAGTTCTCCAGGGAGGCAGCAGCATCATTGTTGTTCCAACTGTCACTGCTGCTGT
GGTCTTGGTCCATCTGCTCGGAGCTGG
