>Addgene plasmid #70717 | AAV-mOXT-hM3Dq-mCherry-WPRE | addgene partial sequence | sequence record 135427 | WPRE-R 5'-CATAGCGTAAAAGGAGCAACA-3'
TCCAGAGGTTGATTATCGATAAGCTTGATATCGAATTCATAACTTCGTATAGCATACATTATACGAAGTT
ATGGCGCGCCTTACTTGTACAGCTCGTCCATGCCGCCGGTGGAGTGGCGGCCCTCGGCGCGTTCGTACTG
TTCCACGATGGTGTAGTCCTCGTTGTGGGAGGTGATGTCCAACTTGATGTTGACGTTGTAGGCGCCGGGC
AGCTGCACGGGCTTCTTGGCCTTGTAGGTGGTCTTGACCTCAGCGTCGTAGTGGCCGCCGTCCTTCAGCT
TCAGCCTCTGCTTGATCTCGCCCTTCAGGGCGCCGTCCTCGGGGTACATCCGCTCGGAGGAGGCCTCCCA
GCCCATGGTCTTCTTCTGCATTACGGGGCCGTCGGAGGGGAAGTTGGTGCCGCGCAGCTTCACCTTGTAG
ATGAACTCGCCGTCCTGCAGGGAGGAGTCCTGGGTCACGGTCACCACGCCGCCGTCCTCGAAGTTCATCA
CGCGCTCCCACTTGAAGCCCTCGGGGAAGGACAGCTTCAAGTAGTCGGGGATGTCGGCGGGGTGCTTCAC
GTAGGCCTTGGAGCCGTACATGAACTGAGGGGACAGGATGTCCCAGGCGAAGGGCAGGGGGCCACCCTTG
GTCACCTTCAGCTTGGCGGTCTGGGTGCCCTCGTAGGGGCGGCCCTCGCCCTCGCCCTCGATCTCGAACT
CGTGGCCGTTCACGGAGCCCTCCATGTGCACCTTGAAGCGCATGAACTCCTTGATGATGGCCATGTTATC
CTCCTCGCCCTTGCTCACCATGGTGGCGACCGG
